>Addgene plasmid #38186 | human CRKL transgenic construct | addgene partial sequence | sequence record 53421 | M13Rev
TTGAGGGAATTATAACCCGGGCCCTATATATGGATCCATTGCAATGATCATCATGACAGATCTGCGCGCG
ATCGATATCAGCGCTTTAAATTTGCGCATGCTAGCTATAGTTCTAGAGGTACCGGGCCCCCCCTCGAGGT
CGACGGTATCGATAAGCTTGATATCGAATTCGAGACCAGCCTGGGCAACACAGTGGGCCCTCATCTCTAA
TAGACTTAACCTCTGCCAGGCACAGTGGCTCATGCCTGTAATCCAGCACTTTTGGAGGCTGACGCAGGCA
GATCACCTGAGGTCGGGAGTTCGAGACCAGCCTGGCCAACAGGGTGAAACGCTGTCTCTACTACAAATGC
AAAAATTAGCCAGACGTGTTGGCACACACCTGTCATTCCAGCTGCTCGGGAAGCTGAGGCATGAGAGTCG
CTTGAGCCTGGGAGGCAGAGGTTGCACTGAGCCAAGATCATGCCACTGCACTCCAGCCTGGGTGAC
