[The description below was written by a language model from this plasmid's Addgene catalogue record.]
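Description:
The human CRKL transgenic construct is a mouse transgenesis plasmid built on the pSL1180 cloning backbone (about 3.5 kb), carrying a roughly 17 kb human CRKL minigene for a total size of about 20 kb. It is propagated in E. coli as a high-copy plasmid under ampicillin selection. The record gives no feature table, so the origin of replication and other backbone elements are not itemised. No mammalian selection marker, tag or reporter is recorded.

The insert is a hybrid of genomic and cDNA sequence designed to express human CRKL, an adaptor protein related to the v-crk oncogene, under its own regulatory sequences. Approximately 7.5 kb of 5' flanking sequence from the human CRKL locus, including the native promoter, is joined to exon 1. This is followed by around 8 kb of intron 1, assembled from two genomic clones so that the middle of the roughly 15.5 kb native intron is omitted. Genomic sequence continues into exon 2, where a BamHI site was used to fuse the remainder of the gene as cDNA, supplying exons 2 and 3 and the 3' untranslated region. Retaining an intron and the endogenous promoter is a common strategy to favour efficient, physiologically patterned transgene expression.

The insert was cloned between KpnI and NotI sites and can be released free of plasmid sequences with KpnI and MluI, as is usual before generating transgenic mice. According to the depositor, CRKL-overexpressing mice made with it are viable, though high copy numbers reduce fertility. The associated study used such animals to show that Crkl enhances leukemogenesis in BCR/ABL P190 transgenic mice.
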