Addgene plasmid #38186: human CRKL transgenic construct
Depositing lab: Nora Heisterkamp. Depositing organization: Children's Hospital Los Angeles. Publication: Crkl enhances leukemogenesis in BCR/ABL P190 transgenic mice. Hemmeryckx B, van Wijk A, Reichert A, Kaartinen V, de Jong R, Pattengale PK, Gonzalez-Gomez I, Groffen J, Heisterkamp N. Cancer Res. 2001 Feb 15;61(4):1398-405. PubMed 11245441.
Backbone
  Vector backbone: pSL1180
  Backbone size w/o insert (bp): 3500
  Total vector size (bp): 20000
  Vector type: mouse transgenic
Growth in bacteria
  Bacterial resistance: Ampicillin, 100 μg/mL
  Growth temperature: 37°C
  Growth strain: DH5alpha
  Copy number: High Copy
Gene/Insert
  Gene/Insert name: CRKL
  Species: H. sapiens (human)
  Insert size (bp): 17000
  Mutation: Contains human CRKL introns
  Entrez Gene: CRKL
  Promoter: human CRKL
  Cloning method: Restriction Enzyme; 5′ cloning site KpnI (not destroyed); 3′ cloning site NotI (not destroyed)
  Sequencing primers: 5′ M13-Rev; 3′ M13-F20
Terms and licenses: Academic/Nonprofit Terms; Industry Terms: Not Available to Industry
Depositor comments: This construct was made by Arnoud van Wijk. It can be used to make transgenic mice. The DNA construct contains 7.5 kb of human CRKL locus 5’ sequences including the promoter of the human v-crk sarcoma virus CT10 oncogene homolog (CRKL) gene, joined to CRKL exon 1. Part of the intron between exons 1 and 2 encompassing around 8-kb is included and exons 2-3 as cDNA. The entire insert is around 17 kb and can be isolated free from plasmid sequences in a Kpn I x Mlu I digestion. Jackson labs stock no. 017834 is one of our CRKL transgenics containing approximately 5 copies of this transgene. CRKL overexpressing transgenics are viable but mice with high copy numbers have reduced fertility. How the CRKL transgenic construct was made: (verbatim from PMID 11245441): Human genomic clone 70 (PMID 7905853) contains 12 kb of 5’ sequences, exon 1, and 6.6 kb of intron 1 of the CRKL gene. A 350-bp RsaI fragment isolated from a CRKL cDNA (GenBank accession no. X59656) was used as a probe to specifically isolate a phage clone, CR-4, containing CRKL exon 2 flanked by 6.5 kb of intron 1 and 9.5 kb of intron 2. CRKL is located on human chromosome 22 and has been entirely sequenced; introns 1 and 2 are both around 15.5 kb. To generate a transgenic DNA construct, a 7-kb SalI-BamHI fragment from CR-4, which included a SalI site at the 5’ end from the phage polylinker and the 3’ BamHI site located in exon 2, was ligated with a 0.78-kb BamHI-EcoRI cDNA fragment, including exons 2, 3, and the 3’ untranslated region, into pSK digested with SalIxEcoRI. The insert was removed as a 7.7-kb SalI-NotI fragment and ligated with a 1.2-kb SstII-SalI fragment from intron 1 in clone 70 into pSK digested with SstII x NotI. The resulting insert was removed by digestion with SstII x NotI. The 5’ promoter and exon 1 sequences were isolated on an 8-kb EcoRI-SstII fragment that was subcloned into pSK digested with EcoRI x SstII; the insert was removed as an 8-kb KpnI-SstII fragment. The 8-kb KpnI-SstII fragment plus the 7.7-kb SstII-NotI fragment were ligated into pSL1180 digested with KpnI x NotI.
How to cite: human CRKL transgenic construct was a gift from Nora Heisterkamp (Addgene plasmid # 38186 ; http://n2t.net/addgene:38186 ; RRID:Addgene_38186)
